Addgene plasmid #176302: Hy_pMtnA mCherry SV40
Purpose: Expresses mCherry mRNA from the Drosophila Metallothionein A promoter
Depositing lab: Jeremy Wilusz. Depositing organization: University of Pennsylvania. Publication: CRISPR/Cas13 effectors have differing extents of off-target effects that limit their utility in eukaryotic cells. Ai Y, Liang D, Wilusz JE. Nucleic Acids Res. 2022 Mar 4. pii: 6542487. doi: 10.1093/nar/gkac159. PubMed 35244715.
Backbone
  Vector backbone: Hy_pMtnA eGFP
  Total vector size (bp): 7884
  Vector type: Insect Expression
  Selectable markers: Hygromycin
Growth in bacteria
  Bacterial resistance: Ampicillin, 100 μg/mL
  Growth temperature: 37°C
  Growth strain: DH5alpha
  Copy number: Unknown
Gene/Insert
  Gene/Insert name: mCherry
  Promoter: MtnA
  Tag / fusion protein: 3xFLAG (N terminal on insert)
  Cloning method: Restriction Enzyme; 5′ cloning site EcoRV (not destroyed); 3′ cloning site NotI (not destroyed)
  Sequencing primers: 5′ CACTCGAATTTGGAGCCGGC; 3′ CTACCTGCCTGGACAGCATG
Terms and licenses: Academic/Nonprofit Terms; Industry Terms: Not Available to Industry
How to cite: Hy_pMtnA mCherry SV40 was a gift from Jeremy Wilusz (Addgene plasmid # 176302 ; http://n2t.net/addgene:176302 ; RRID:Addgene_176302)
