[The description below was written by a language model from this plasmid's Addgene catalogue record and pLannotate feature annotations shown in this document.]
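Description:
Hy_pMtnA mCherry SV40 is an insect expression plasmid built on the Hy_pMtnA eGFP backbone, with mCherry cloned between retained EcoRV and NotI sites. It is propagated in E. coli through a high-copy ColE1/pUC-type origin and selected with ampicillin via the β-lactamase gene and its native promoter. For selection in Drosophila cells it carries a hygromycin resistance cassette in which the strong copia retrotransposon promoter drives the hygromycin phosphotransferase gene. That cassette is followed by an SV40 segment containing the small t intron and a polyadenylation signal. The catalogue lists the size as 7,884 bp, whereas the sequenced record is 7,929 nt.

The payload is a single transcription unit placed directly downstream of the hygromycin cassette and in the same orientation. The Drosophila Metallothionein A (MtnA) promoter, which is generally induced by metal ions such as copper, drives an N-terminally 3xFLAG-tagged mCherry open reading frame, and the transcript is terminated by an SV40 poly(A) signal. The tag allows detection with anti-FLAG antibodies, and the red fluorescent protein provides a direct readout.

Several short annotated fragments (partial TcR, an RSF origin fragment, yokD, SV40 T antigen pieces and the NLS) appear to be backbone remnants or parts of the SV40 processing region rather than functional elements. The stated purpose is to express mCherry mRNA from the MtnA promoter. The associated publication concerns off-target effects of CRISPR/Cas13 effectors in eukaryotic cells, which suggests use as a reporter transcript in such experiments, although the record does not spell out its exact role.
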