Features (pLannotate 1.2.2; 18 found; start..end, strand, type, name):
     43..631     -  rep_origin     ori: high-copy-number ColE1/pMB1/pBR322/pUC origin of replication
    802..1662    -  CDS            AmpR: β-lactamase; bla; confers resistance to ampicillin, carbenicillin, and related antibiotics
   1663..1767    -  promoter       AmpR promoter: bla
   3249..3528    +  promoter       copia promoter: strong promoter from the Drosophila transposable element copia (Sinclair et al., 1986)
   3574..4599    +  CDS            HygR: aminoglycoside phosphotransferase from E. coli; aph(4)-Ia; confers resistance to hygromycin
   4617..4889    +  CDS            yokD (fragment): YOKD_BACSU - Experimental evidence at protein level: Swiss-Prot protein existence level 1. May contribute to antibiotic resistance. From Bacillus subtilis (strain 168).
   4886..4960    +  CDS            small t antigen (fragment): SV40 (simian virus 40) small t antigen
   4962..5027    +  intron         small t intron: SV40 (simian virus 40) small t antigen intron
   5157..5177    +  CDS            SV40 NLS: nuclear localization signal of SV40 (simian virus 40) large T antigen
   5496..5579    +  CDS            large T antigen (fragment): large T antigen from SV40 (simian virus 40)
   5602..5736    +  polyA_signal   SV40 poly(A) signal: SV40 polyadenylation signal
   5737..6163    +  promoter       MT promoter: Drosophila metallothionein promoter
   6182..6247    +  CDS            3xFLAG: three tandem FLAG® epitope tags, followed by an enterokinase cleavage site
   6254..6961    +  CDS            mCherry: monomeric derivative of DsRed fluorescent protein (Shaner et al., 2004) mammalian codon-optimized
   6970..7091    +  polyA_signal   SV40 poly(A) signal: SV40 polyadenylation signal
   7116..7417    +  CDS            TcR (fragment): tetracycline efflux protein; tet; confers resistance to tetracycline
   7659..7787    -  CDS            YPB1_ECOLX (fragment): Protein predicted: Swiss-Prot protein existence level 4. From Escherichia coli.
   7791..7924    -  rep_origin     RSF ori (fragment): Plasmids containing the RSF 1030 origin of replication can be propagated in E. coli cells that contain additional plasmids with compatible origins.
>Addgene plasmid #176302 | Hy_pMtnA mCherry SV40 | addgene full sequence | sequence record 346362 | Addgene NGS Result
GCAAAAGGCCAGGAACCGTAAAAAGGCCGCGTTGCTGGCGTTTTTCCATAGGCTCCGCCCCCCTGACGAG
CATCACAAAAATCGACGCTCAAGTCAGAGGTGGCGAAACCCGACAGGACTATAAAGATACCAGGCGTTTC
CCCCTGGAAGCTCCCTCGTGCGCTCTCCTGTTCCGACCCTGCCGCTTACCGGATACCTGTCCGCCTTTCT
CCCTTCGGGAAGCGTGGCGCTTTCTCATAGCTCACGCTGTAGGTATCTCAGTTCGGTGTAGGTCGTTCGC
TCCAAGCTGGGCTGTGTGCACGAACCCCCCGTTCAGCCCGACCGCTGCGCCTTATCCGGTAACTATCGTC
TTGAGTCCAACCCGGTAAGACACGACTTATCGCCACTGGCAGCAGCCACTGGTAACAGGATTAGCAGAGC
GAGGTATGTAGGCGGTGCTACAGAGTTCTTGAAGTGGTGGCCTAACTACGGCTACACTAGAAGGACAGTA
TTTGGTATCTGCGCTCTGCTGAAGCCAGTTACCTTCGGAAAAAGAGTTGGTAGCTCTTGATCCGGCAAAC
AAACCACCGCTGGTAGCGGTGGTTTTTTTGTTTGCAAGCAGCAGATTACGCGCAGAAAAAAAGGATCTCA
AGAAGATCCTTTGATCTTTTCTACGGGGTCTGACGCTCAGTGGAACGAAAACTCACGTTAAGGGATTTTG
GTCATGAGATTATCAAAAAGGATCTTCACCTAGATCCTTTTAAATTAAAAATGAAGTTTTAAATCAATCT
AAAGTATATATGAGTAAACTTGGTCTGACAGTTACCAATGCTTAATCAGTGAGGCACCTATCTCAGCGAT
CTGTCTATTTCGTTCATCCATAGTTGCCTGACTCCCCGTCGTGTAGATAACTACGATACGGGAGGGCTTA
CCATCTGGCCCCAGTGCTGCAATGATACCGCGAGACCCACGCTCACCGGCTCCAGATTTATCAGCAATAA
ACCAGCCAGCCGGAAGGGCCGAGCGCAGAAGTGGTCCTGCAACTTTATCCGCCTCCATCCAGTCTATTAA
TTGTTGCCGGGAAGCTAGAGTAAGTAGTTCGCCAGTTAATAGTTTGCGCAACGTTGTTGCCATTGCTGCA
GGCATCGTGGTGTCACGCTCGTCGTTTGGTATGGCTTCATTCAGCTCCGGTTCCCAACGATCAAGGCGAG
TTACATGATCCCCCATGTTGTGCAAAAAAGCGGTTAGCTCCTTCGGTCCTCCGATCGTTGTCAGAAGTAA
GTTGGCCGCAGTGTTATCACTCATGGTTATGGCAGCACTGCATAATTCTCTTACTGTCATGCCATCCGTA
AGATGCTTTTCTGTGACTGGTGAGTACTCAACCAAGTCATTCTGAGAATAGTGTATGCGGCGACCGAGTT
GCTCTTGCCCGGCGTCAACACGGGATAATACCGCGCCACATAGCAGAACTTTAAAAGTGCTCATCATTGG
AAAACGTTCTTCGGGGCGAAAACTCTCAAGGATCTTACCGCTGTTGAGATCCAGTTCGATGTAACCCACT
CGTGCACCCAACTGATCTTCAGCATCTTTTACTTTCACCAGCGTTTCTGGGTGAGCAAAAACAGGAAGGC
AAAATGCCGCAAAAAAGGGAATAAGGGCGACACGGAAATGTTGAATACTCATACTCTTCCTTTTTCAATA
TTATTGAAGCATTTATCAGGGTTATTGTCTCATGAGCGGATACATATTTGAATGTATTTAGAAAAATAAA
CAAATAGGGGTTCCGCGCACATTTCCCCGAAAAGTGCCACCTGACGTCTAAGAAACCATTATTATCATGA
CATTAACCTATAAAAATAGGCGTATCACGAGGCCCTTTCGTCTTCAAGAATTCACATTTGTACGAATTTT
TTTTTTATCAAAAGTTCGAGTTTTTCACCAATTTCCTCATCAACCGAGCAAGGCAAACGGCTTTGAATAA
TATGGTGTTATATATACATATATCAAATCGCTGCTGACTGCGTGATTGATGGCCCCAAGATTACATATTA
TCGAATCAGGATTCAGAAGGAGATCAATGTCAAATGCGGACAGGAACATGAAAGACGCCTGTTATGCGCA
ATTAAAAATTTGGGTTTAATTGCTGTGGAAACTGTTGTTGGCGGCATCTTAAGTTCCTGTTTAACAACAT
CAACTACTTATGTACGTAGAAGCGTTTAAGCCATTTGCATACAGATGAGAACTGGCTTTTGTGCTAATCA
GTCAAGATGACTCCGATGATGATGACTCATTACCTGACCAGTTTTCGCTGCTTTCTTTTCAACAACTACT
TGTATATGTATTGTATCCAATAGCAATACATTGAATTTCCATGGTCTAGTCACGTATTATCATTTAATTG
ACACCAAGTCGTGTTATTGTTGAGCTATCGAGTTCAGCTCAAACATTTCTTATTCCCATGAATAAGCCGG
CAAAAATATGCAATCTATGAAAGTTAATATAAGCAAACCTTACTTTGACTCAATACCAATGCACTTTGTG
TCGATAGGTTCACGCAATTGAGGCGATTATTCCGATAACCCAAGCGATTGACTGTTCCCGTTTCGATTCC
AATTGAAATTTGGAAATGTACAATAGTTTTGCTATATGCTGTCAAGTACGCTCTTATCTTCTCTGGGTTT
TCTTCAGAGTTTCGAAACGCTTCTTCTTTTTTTTGTTTTTTTTTTTTTGGAATCTCGTATTTTGGAAGGG
GCTCCCCTCTGGAATTTGTTACACTGTCGTTATCATTGCGAACAAGCGGCCCGAAGCTATCAGCGACTTT
AACATTTACAATGCACTTTTTTACGACCAATTAAATGTACATTTTCCTTTCTTCGCCCGTTGATAAGCGA
ACGCGATGTGGCGCAGGCAATGTGTTGCTCTTGCGACACAAACGCAATCAAAATGGATTCAATTTCGCTT
TTTCCCAGTGAAACGAAGAACGAACCGACCATCATGATATGCTCCTCTGCATGTTGCGTATTGAATCAAT
GACAATTTCAATTAAGCCGCCCGTTCGTCATGCGTTTTCGTGCGCTTCGAAATGCTGATAACGCTGCTGT
CCTCCAACTGCTTTGCATGTGGACACAATTCCATTTATTTAATTCTTTTATTTGGATCGGTTAAATTAAA
AAGCGCCTTGTTACGCATTTAACGTTGTTTCCGGTGCGTGGTGGTTTCATGCTTCTGGGAACGGCAAATG
GGTTTAGGATTGGGAACCCCTCATCATCTGTTGGAATATACTATTCAACCTACAAAAGTAACGTTAAACA
ACACTACTTTATATTTGATATGAATGGCCACACCTTTTATGCCATAAAACATATTGTAAGAGAATACCAC
TCTTTTTATTCCTTCTTTCCTTCTTGTACGTTTTTTGCTGTAAGTAGGTCGTGGTGCTGGTGTTGCAGTT
GAAATAACTTAAAATATAAATCATAAAACTCAAACATAAACTTGACTATTTATTTATTTATTAAGAAAGG
AAATATAAATTATAAATTACAACAGGTTATGGACCTGCAGCCAAGCTTGGCGCTCGTCCGGGGGCAATGA
GATATGAAAAAGCCTGAACTCACCGCGACGTCTGTCGAGAAGTTTCTGATCGAAAAGTTCGACAGCGTCT
CCGACCTGATGCAGCTCTCGGAGGGCGAAGAATCTCGTGCTTTCAGCTTCGATGTAGGAGGGCGTGGATA
TGTCCTGCGGGTAAATAGCTGCGCCGATGGTTTCTACAAAGATCGTTATGTTTATCGGCACTTTGCATCG
GCCGCGCTCCCGATTCCGGAAGTGCTTGACATTGGGGAATTCAGCGAGAGCCTGACCTATTGCATCTCCC
GCCGTGCACAGGGTGTCACGTTGCAAGACCTGCCTGAAACCGAACTGCCCGCTGTTCTGCAGCCGGTCGC
GGAGGCCATGGATGCGATCGCTGCGGCCGATCTTAGCCAGACGAGCGGGTTCGGCCCATTCGGACCGCAA
GGAATCGGTCAATACACTACATGGCGTGATTTCATATGCGCGATTGCTGATCCCCATGTGTATCACTGGC
AAACTGTGATGGACGACACCGTCAGTGCGTCCGTCGCGCAGGCTCTCGATGAGCTGATGCTTTGGGCCGA
GGACTGCCCCGAAGTCCGGCACCTCGTGCACGCGGATTTCGGCTCCAACAATGTCCTGACGGACAATGGC
CGCATAACAGCGGTCATTGACTGGAGCGAGGCGATGTTCGGGGATTCCCAATACGAGGTCGCCAACATCT
TCTTCTGGAGGCCGTGGTTGGCTTGTATGGAGCAGCAGACGCGCTACTTCGAGCGGAGGCATCCGGAGCT
TGCAGGATCGCCGCGGCTCCGGGCGTATATGCTCCGCATTGGTCTTGACCAACTCTATCAGAGCTTGGTT
GACGGCAATTTCGATGATGCAGCTTGGGCGCAGGGTCGATGCGACGCAATCGTCCGATCCGGAGCCGGGA
CTGTCGGGCGTACACAAATCGCCCGCAGAAGCGCGGCCGTCTGGACCGATGGCTGTGTAGAAGTACTCGC
CGATAGTGGAAACCGACGCCCCAGCACTCGTCCGAGGGCAAAGGAATAGAGTAGATGCCGACCGAACAAG
AGCTGATTTCGAGAACGCCTCAGCCAGCAACTCGCGCGAGCCTAGCAAGGCAAATGCGAGAGAACGGCCT
TACGCTTGGTGGCACAGTTCTCGTCCACAGTTCGCTAAGCTCGCTCGGCTGGGTCGCGGGAGGGCCGGTC
GCAGTGATTCAGGCCCTTCTGGATTGTGTTGGTCCCCAGGGCACGATTGTCATGCCCACGCACTCGGGTG
ATCTGACTGATCCCGCAGATTGGAGATCGCCGCCCGTGCCTGCCGATTGGGTGCAGATCTTTGTGAAGGA
ACCTTACTTCTGTGGTGTGACATAATTGGACAAACTACCTACAGAGATTTAAAGCTCTAAGGTAAATATA
AAATTTTTAAGTGTATAATGTGTTAAACTACTGATTCTAATTGTTTGTGTATTTTAGATTCCAACCTATG
GAACTGATGAATGGGAGCAGTGGTGGAATGCCTTTAATGAGGAAAACCTGTTTTGCTCAGAAGAAATGCC
ATCTAGTGATGATGAGGCTACTGCTGACTCTCAACATTCTACTCCTCCAAAAAAGAAGAGAAAGGTAGAA
GACCCCAAGGACTTTCCTTCAGAATTGCTAAGTTTTTTGAGTCATGCTGTGTTTAGTAATAGAACTCTTG
CTTGCTTTGCTATTTACACCACAAAGGAAAAAGCTGCACTGCTATACAAGAAAATTATGGAAAAATATTC
TGTAACCTTTATAAGTAGGCATAACAGTTATAATCATAACATACTGTTTTTTCTTACTCCACACAGGCAT
AGAGTGTCTGCTATTAATAACTATGCTCAAAAATTGTGTACCTTTAGCTTTTTAATTTGTAAAGGGGTTA
ATAAGGAATATTTGATGTATAGTGCCTTGACTAGAGATCATAATCAGCCATACCACATTTGTAGAGGTTT
TACTTGCTTTAAAAAACCTCCCACACCTCCCCCTGAACCTGAAACATAAAATGAATGCAATTGTTGTTGT
TAACTTGTTTATTGCAGCTTATAATGGTTACAAATAAAGCAATAGCATCACAAATTTCACAAATAAAGCA
TTTTTTTCACTGCATTCTAGTTGTGGTTTGTCCAAACTCATCAATGTATCTTATCATGTCTGGATCAATT
CGTTGCAGGACAGGATGTGGTGCCCGATGTGACTAGCTCTTTGCTGCAGGCCGTCCTATCCTCTGGTTCC
GATAAGAGACCCAGAACTCCGGCCCCCCACCGCCCACCGCCACCCCCATACATATGTGGTACGCAAGTAA
GAGTGCCTGCGCATGCCCCATGTGCCCCACCAAGAGCTTTGCATCCCATACAAGTCCCCAAAGTGGAGAA
CCGAACCAATTCTTCGCGGGCAGAACAAAAGCTTCTGCACACGTCTCCACTCGAATTTGGAGCCGGCCGG
CGTGTGCAAAAGAGGTGAATCGAACGAAAGACCCGTGTGTAAAGCCGCGTTTCCAAAATGTATAAAACCG
AGAGCATCTGGCCAATGTGCATCAGTTGTGGTCAGCAGCAAAATCAAGTGAATCATCTCAGTGCAACTAA
AGGGGGGATCTCGAGACCATGGACTACAAAGACCATGACGGTGATTATAAAGATCATGACATCGATTACA
AGGATGACGATGACAAGACCGGTGTGAGCAAGGGCGAGGAGGATAACATGGCCATCATCAAGGAGTTCAT
GCGCTTCAAGGTGCACATGGAGGGCTCCGTGAACGGCCACGAGTTCGAGATCGAGGGCGAGGGCGAGGGC
CGCCCCTACGAGGGCACCCAGACCGCCAAGCTGAAGGTGACCAAGGGTGGCCCCCTGCCCTTCGCCTGGG
ACATCCTGTCCCCTCAGTTCATGTACGGCTCCAAGGCCTACGTGAAGCACCCCGCCGACATCCCCGACTA
CTTGAAGCTGTCCTTCCCCGAGGGCTTCAAGTGGGAGCGCGTGATGAACTTCGAGGACGGCGGCGTGGTG
ACCGTGACCCAGGACTCCTCCCTGCAGGACGGCGAGTTCATCTACAAGGTGAAGCTGCGCGGCACCAACT
TCCCCTCCGACGGCCCCGTAATGCAGAAGAAGACCATGGGCTGGGAGGCCTCCTCCGAGCGGATGTACCC
CGAGGACGGCGCCCTGAAGGGCGAGATCAAGCAGAGGCTGAAGCTGAAGGACGGCGGCCACTACGACGCT
GAGGTCAAGACCACCTACAAGGCCAAGAAGCCCGTGCAGCTGCCCGGCGCCTACAACGTCAACATCAAGT
TGGACATCACCTCCCACAACGAGGACTACACCATCGTGGAACAGTACGAACGCGCCGAGGGCCGCCACTC
CACCGGCGGCATGGACGAGCTGTACAAGTAGGCGGCCGCAACTTGTTTATTGCAGCTTATAATGGTTACA
AATAAAGCAATAGCATCACAAATTTCACAAATAAAGCATTTTTTTCACTGCATTCTAGTTGTGGTTTGTC
CAAACTCATCAATGTATCTTAACTAGTGGATCCACTAGGGGCCGCCGACGCGAGGCTGGATGGCCTTCCC
CATTATGATTCTTCTCGCTTCCGGCGGCATCGGGATGCCCGCGTTGCAGGCCATGCTGTCCAGGCAGGTA
GATGACGACCATCAGGGACAGCTTCAAGGATCGCTCGCGGCTCTTACCAGCCTAACTTCGATCATTGGAC
CGCTGATCGTCACGGCGATTTATGCCGCCTCGGCGAGCACATGGAACGGGTTGGCATGGATTGTAGGCGC
CGCCCTATACCTTGTCTGCCTCCCCGCGTTGCGTCGCGGTGCATGGAGCCGGGCCACCTCGACCTGAATG
GAAGCCGGCGGCACCTCGCTAACGGATTCACCACTCCAAGAATTGGAGCCAATCAATTCTTGCGGAGAAC
TGTGAATGCGCAAACCAACCCTTGGCAGAACATATCCATCGCGTCCGCCATCTCCAGCAGCCGCACGCGG
CGCATCTCGGGCAGCGTTGGGTCCTGGCCACGGGTGCGCATGATCGTGCTCCTGTCGTTGAGGACCCGGC
TAGGCTGGCGGGGTTGCCTTACTGGTTAGCAGAATGAATCACCGATACGCGAGCGAACGTGAAGCGACTG
CTGCTGCAAAACGTCTGCGACCTGAGCAACAACATGAATGGTCTTCGGTTTCCGTGTTTCGTAAAGTCTG
GAAACGCGGAAGTCAGCGCTCTTCCGCTTCCTCGCTCACTGACTCGCTGCGCTCGGTCGTTCGGCTGCGG
CGAGCGGTATCAGCTCACTCAAAGGCGGTAATACGGTTATCCACAGAATCAGGGGATAACGCAGGAAAGA
ACATGTGAGCAAAAGGCCA
